Addgene plasmid #163466: RCP83
Purpose: Backbone plasmid for insertion of the Saccharomyces cerevisiae promoter library and yeGFP
Depositing lab: Frank Albert. Depositing organization: University of Minnesota. Publication: Systematic identification of cis-regulatory variants that cause gene expression differences in a yeast cross. Renganaath K, Cheung R, Day L, Kosuri S, Kruglyak L, Albert FW. Elife. 2020 Nov 12;9. pii: 62669. doi: 10.7554/eLife.62669. PubMed 33179598.
Backbone
  Vector backbone: RCP83
  Backbone manufacturer: Gingko Bioworks
  Backbone size w/o insert (bp): 4540
  Modifications to backbone: none
  Vector type: Bacterial Expression, Yeast Expression
  Selectable markers: Neomycin (select with G418)
Growth in bacteria
  Bacterial resistance: Ampicillin, 100 μg/mL
  Growth temperature: 37°C
  Growth strain: DH5alpha
  Copy number: Unknown
Gene/Insert 1
  Gene/Insert name: Promoter fragment (Sharon2012_1922)
Gene/Insert 2
  Gene/Insert name: His3 minimal promoter
  Species: S. cerevisiae (budding yeast)
Gene/Insert 3
  Gene/Insert name: yeGFP
Resource information
  A portion of this plasmid was derived from a plasmid made by: Gingko Bioworks
Terms and licenses: Academic/Nonprofit Terms; Industry Terms: Not Available to Industry
Depositor comments: Promoter fragment (Sharon2012_1922) is designed from Sharon et al., Nat Biotechnol. 2012 May 20;30(6):521-30. DOI: 10.1038/nbt.2205 Digestion with SfiI will remove the inserted promoter and yeGFP
How to cite: RCP83 was a gift from Frank Albert (Addgene plasmid # 163466 ; http://n2t.net/addgene:163466 ; RRID:Addgene_163466)
