[The description below was written by a language model from this plasmid's Addgene catalogue record, the feature table of its GenBank file and pLannotate feature annotations shown in this document.]
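Description:
RCP83 is an E. coli–S. cerevisiae shuttle plasmid that serves as the base reporter construct for testing a yeast promoter library by fluorescence. The sequence record is 5,542 bp, while the catalogue lists the backbone without insert as 4,540 bp. In bacteria it replicates from a ColE1/pMB1-type origin accompanied by the rop gene, which moderates copy number (the catalogue gives copy number as unknown), and it is selected with ampicillin through a beta-lactamase gene driven by the cat promoter. The bacterial module is insulated by the tonB, T7Te and T3Te transcription terminators. In yeast, a CEN6/ARS element provides stable, low-copy centromeric maintenance. A kanMX cassette, consisting of an aminoglycoside phosphotransferase gene between the Ashbya gossypii TEF promoter and terminator, confers G418 resistance.

The reporter cassette begins with an SfiI site, followed by a short placeholder promoter fragment (Sharon2012_1922) designed from a previously published synthetic yeast promoter set. Automated annotation detects a partial Gal4-type UAS within this fragment. Downstream lie a 100 bp HIS3 minimal promoter, the yeast-enhanced GFP coding sequence and the ADH1 terminator. In this arrangement the upstream fragment supplies regulatory input to the minimal core promoter, so GFP output reports that fragment's activity. According to the depositor, SfiI digestion removes the resident promoter and yeGFP, leaving a backbone into which a library of S. cerevisiae promoter fragments together with yeGFP can be inserted. A feature labelled PS1 spans the sequence origin just upstream of the SfiI site, but its function is not stated in the record. The associated study used such constructs to identify cis-regulatory variants that cause gene expression differences in a yeast cross.
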