LOCUS       Exported 5542 bp ds-DNA circular SYN 10-FEB-2020
DEFINITION  base genetic reporter construct for testing yeast promoter library.
ACCESSION   .
VERSION     .
KEYWORDS    RCP83
SOURCE      synthetic DNA construct
  ORGANISM  synthetic DNA construct
REFERENCE   1 (bases 1 to 5542)
  TITLE     yeast cis-eQTL oligo reporter constructs and libraries
  JOURNAL   Unpublished
REFERENCE   2 (bases 1 to 5542)
  AUTHORS   .
  TITLE     Direct Submission
  JOURNAL   Exported Monday, Feb 10, 2020 from SnapGene 5.0.1
            https://www.snapgene.com
FEATURES             Location/Qualifiers
     source          1..5542
                     /organism="synthetic DNA construct"
                     /mol_type="other DNA"
     misc_feature    16..28
                     /label=SfiI
     misc_feature    29..131
                     /label=sharon2012_1922
     misc_feature    140..239
                     /label=his3
     CDS             240..953
                     /codon_start=1
                     /product="green fluorescent protein"
                     /label=yEGFP
                     /translation="MSKGEELFTGVVPILVELDGDVNGHKFSVSGEGEGDATYGKLTLK
                     FICTTGKLPVPWPTLVTTLTYGVQCFSRYPDHMKQHDFFKSAMPEGYVQERTIFFKDDG
                     NYKTRAEVKFEGDTLVNRIELKGIDFKEDGNILGHKLEYNYNSHNVYIMADKQKNGIKV
                     NFKIRHNIEDGSVQLADHYQQNTPIGDGPVLLPDNHYLSTQSALSKDPNEKRDHMVLLE
                     FVTAAGITHGMDELYK"
     terminator      1031..1196
                     /gene="S. cerevisiae ADH1"
                     /label=ADH1 terminator
                     /note="transcription terminator for the S. cerevisiae
                     alcohol dehydrogenase 1 (ADH1) gene"
     primer_bind     complement(1086..1110)
                     /label=pHybLex-R
                     /note="ADH terminator, reverse primer"
     misc_feature    1512..2015
                     /label=CEN/ARS
                     /note="S. cerevisiae CEN6 centromere fused to an
                     autonomously replicating sequence"
     gene            complement(2095..3451)
                     /label=kanMX
                     /note="yeast selectable marker conferring kanamycin
                     resistance (Wach et al., 1994)"
     terminator      2095..2292
                     /label=TEF terminator
                     /note="Ashbya gossypii TEF terminator"
     CDS             complement(2298..3107)
                     /codon_start=1
                     /gene="aph(3')-Ia"
                     /product="aminoglycoside phosphotransferase"
                     /label=KanR
                     /note="confers resistance to kanamycin"
                     /translation="MGKEKTHVSRPRLNSNMDADLYGYKWARDNVGQSGATIYRLYGKP
                     DAPELFLKHGKGSVANDVTDEMVRLNWLTEFMPLPTIKHFIRTPDDAWLLTTAIPGKTA
                     FQVLEEYPDSGENIVDALAVFLRRLHSIPVCNCPFNSDRVFRLAQAQSRMNNGLVDASD
                     FDDERNGWPVEQVWKEMHKLLPFSPDSVVTHGDFSLDNLIFDEGKLIGCIDVGRVGIAD
                     RYQDLAILWNCLGEFSPSLQKRLFQKYGIDNPDMNKLQFHLMLDEFF"
     primer_bind     3021..3040
                     /label=Kan-R
                     /note="Kanamycin resistance gene, reverse primer"
     promoter        complement(3108..3451)
                     /label=TEF promoter
                     /note="Ashbya gossypii TEF promoter"
     terminator      3584..3615
                     /label=tonB terminator
                     /note="bidirectional E. coli tonB-P14 transcription
                     terminator"
     promoter        3616..3718
                     /label=cat promoter
                     /note="promoter of the E. coli cat gene encoding
                     chloramphenicol acetyltransferase"
     CDS             3719..4579
                     /codon_start=1
                     /gene="bla"
                     /product="beta-lactamase"
                     /label=AmpR
                     /note="confers resistance to ampicillin, carbenicillin, and
                     related antibiotics"
                     /translation="MSIQHFRVALIPFFAAFCLPVFAHPETLVKVKDAEDQLGARVGYI
                     ELDLNSGKILESLRPEERFPMMSTFKVLLCGAVLSRIDAGQEQLGRRIHYSQNDLVEYS
                     PVTEKHLTDGMTVRELCSAAITMSDNTAANLLLATIGGPKELTAFLHNMGDHVTRLDRW
                     EPELNEAIPNDERDTTMPVAMATTLRKLLTGELLTLASRQQLIDWMEADKVAGSLLRSA
                     LPAGWFIADKSGAGERGSRGIIAALGPDGKPSRIVVIYTTGSQATMDERNRQIAEIGAS
                     LIKHW"
     primer_bind     complement(3937..3956)
                     /label=Amp-R
                     /note="Ampicillin resistance gene, reverse primer"
     CDS             4580..4771
                     /codon_start=1
                     /gene="rop"
                     /product="Rop protein, which maintains plasmids at low copy
                     number"
                     /label=rop
                     /translation="MTKQEKTALNMARFIRSQTLTLLEKLNELDADEQADICESLHDHA
                     DELYRSCLARFGDDGENL"
     terminator      4795..4822
                     /label=T7Te terminator
                     /note="phage T7 early transcription terminator"
     rep_origin      complement(4834..5421)
                     /direction=LEFT
                     /label=ori
                     /note="high-copy-number ColE1/pMB1/pBR322/pUC origin of
                     replication"
     primer_bind     complement(4914..4933)
                     /label=pBR322ori-F
                     /note="pBR322 origin, forward primer"
     terminator      5443..5472
                     /label=T3Te terminator
                     /note="phage T3 early transcription terminator"
     misc_feature    join(5521..5542,1..15)
                     /label=PS1
ORIGIN
        1 ccgctcttcc gatctggcca ttacggccaa gccggacagg cagcgacagc cctgacagac
       61 acggaagact ctcctccgtc ctcgtcttca ccggtcgcgg aagactctcc tccgtgtgcc
      121 tacagccgca cggcgcgcca ttggcattat cacataatga attatacatt atataaagta
      181 atgtgatttc ttcgaagaat atactaaaaa atgagcaggc aagataaacg aaggcaaaga
      241 tgtctaaagg tgaagaatta ttcactggtg ttgtcccaat tttggttgaa ttagatggtg
      301 atgttaatgg tcacaaattt tctgtctccg gtgaaggtga aggtgatgct acttacggta
      361 aattgacctt aaaatttatt tgtactactg gtaaattgcc agttccatgg ccaaccttag
      421 tcactacttt aacttatggt gttcaatgtt tttctagata cccagatcat atgaaacaac
      481 atgacttttt caagtctgcc atgccagaag gttatgttca agaaagaact atttttttca
      541 aagatgacgg taactacaag accagagctg aagtcaagtt tgaaggtgat accttagtta
      601 atagaatcga attaaaaggt attgatttta aagaagatgg taacatttta ggtcacaaat
      661 tggaatacaa ctataactct cacaatgttt acatcatggc tgacaaacaa aagaatggta
      721 tcaaagttaa cttcaaaatt agacacaaca ttgaagatgg ttctgttcaa ttagctgacc
      781 attatcaaca aaatactcca attggtgatg gtccagtctt gttaccagac aaccattact
      841 tatccactca atctgcctta tccaaagatc caaacgaaaa gagagaccac atggtcttgt
      901 tagaatttgt tactgctgct ggtattaccc atggtatgga tgaattgtac aaataacctg
      961 caggctacag catgggagat acttagatcg gaagagcgtc gtgtagggaa agagtgtggc
     1021 ctaattggcc gcgaatttct tatgatttat gatttttatt attaaataag ttataaaaaa
     1081 aataagtgta tacaaatttt aaagtgactc ttaggtttta aaacgaaaat tcttattctt
     1141 gagtaactct ttcctgtagg tcaggttgct ttctcaggta tagtatgagg tcgctcttat
     1201 tgaccacacc acagaagacg ggagacacta gcacacaact ttaccaggca aggtatttga
     1261 cgctagcatg tgtccaattc agtgtcattt atgatttttt gtagtaggat ataaatatat
     1321 acagcgctcc aaatagtgcg gttgccccaa aaacaccacg gaacctcatc tgttctcgta
     1381 ctttgttgtg acaaagtagc tcactgcctt attatcacat tttcattatg caacgcttcg
     1441 gaaaatacga tgttgaaaat ggatccggtt ccgcgcacat ttccccgaaa agtgccacct
     1501 gggtcctttt catcacgtgc tataaaaata attataattt aaatttttta atataaatat
     1561 ataaattaaa aatagaaagt aaaaaaagaa attaaagaaa aaatagtttt tgttttccga
     1621 agatgtaaaa gactctaggg ggatcgccaa caaatactac cttttatctt gctcttcctg
     1681 ctctcaggta ttaatgccga attgtttcat cttgtctgtg tagaagacca cacacgaaaa
     1741 tcctgtgatt ttacatttta cttatcgtta atcgaatgta tatctattta atctgctttt
     1801 cttgtctaat aaatatatat gtaaagtacg ctttttgttg aaatttttta aacctttgtt
     1861 tatttttttt tcttcattcc gtaactcttc taccttcttt atttactttc taaaatccaa
     1921 atacaaaaca taaaaataaa taaacacaga gtaaattccc aaattattcc atcattaaaa
     1981 gatacgaggc gcgtgtaagt tacaggcaag cgatccgggt accctcgcat gcattaaggg
     2041 ttctcgagag ctcgttttcg acactggatg gcggcgttag tatcgaatcg acagcagtat
     2101 agcgaccagc attcacatac gattgacgca tgatattact ttctgcgcac ttaacttcgc
     2161 atctgggcag atgatgtcga ggcgaaaaaa aatataaatc acgctaacat ttgattaaaa
     2221 tagaacaact acaatataaa aaaactatac aaatgacaag ttcttgaaaa caagaatctt
     2281 tttattgtca gtactgatta gaaaaactca tcgagcatca aatgaaactg caatttattc
     2341 atatcaggat tatcaatacc atatttttga aaaagccgtt tctgtaatga aggagaaaac
     2401 tcaccgaggc agttccatag gatggcaaga tcctggtatc ggtctgcgat tccgactcgt
     2461 ccaacatcaa tacaacctat taatttcccc tcgtcaaaaa taaggttatc aagtgagaaa
     2521 tcaccatgag tgacgactga atccggtgag aatggcaaaa gcttatgcat ttctttccag
     2581 acttgttcaa caggccagcc attacgctcg tcatcaaaat cactcgcatc aaccaaaccg
     2641 ttattcattc gtgattgcgc ctgagcgaga cgaaatacgc gatcgctgtt aaaaggacaa
     2701 ttacaaacag gaatcgaatg caaccggcgc aggaacactg ccagcgcatc aacaatattt
     2761 tcacctgaat caggatattc ttctaatacc tggaatgctg ttttgccggg gatcgcagtg
     2821 gtgagtaacc atgcatcatc aggagtacgg ataaaatgct tgatggtcgg aagaggcata
     2881 aattccgtca gccagtttag tctgaccatc tcatctgtaa catcattggc aacgctacct
     2941 ttgccatgtt tcagaaacaa ctctggcgca tcgggcttcc catacaatcg atagattgtc
     3001 gcacctgatt gcccgacatt atcgcgagcc catttatacc catataaatc agcatccatg
     3061 ttggaattta atcgcggcct cgaaacgtga gtcttttcct tacccatggt tgtttatgtt
     3121 cggatgtgat gtgagaactg tatcctagca agattttaaa aggaagtata tgaaagaaga
     3181 acctcagtgg caaatcctaa ccttttatat ttctctacag gggcgcggcg tggggacaat
     3241 tcaacgcgtc tgtgagggga gcgtttccct gctcgcaggt ctgcagcgag gagccgtaat
     3301 ttttgcttcg cgccgtgcgg ccatcaaaat gtatggatgc aaatgattat acatggggat
     3361 gtatgggcta aatgtacggg cgacagtcac atcatgcccc tgagctgcgc acgtcaagac
     3421 tgtcaaggag ggtattctgg gcctccatgt cgctggccgg gtgacccggc ggggacgagg
     3481 caagctaaac agatctctag acctatctaa tctagcgcga cgtctttaat taagcggccg
     3541 ccatcactga ccatttaaat catacctgac ctccatagca gaaagtcaaa agcctccgac
     3601 cggaggcttt tgacttgatc ggcacgtaag aggttccaac tttcaccata atgaaataag
     3661 atcactaccg ggcgtatttt ttgagttatc gagattttca ggagctaagg aagctaaaat
     3721 gagtattcaa catttccgtg tcgcccttat tccctttttt gcggcatttt gccttcctgt
     3781 ttttgctcac ccagaaacgc tggtgaaagt aaaagatgct gaagatcagt tgggtgcacg
     3841 agtgggttac atcgaactgg atctcaacag cggtaagatc cttgagagtt tacgccccga
     3901 agaacgtttt ccaatgatga gcacttttaa agttctgcta tgtggcgcgg tattatcccg
     3961 tattgacgcc gggcaagagc aactcggtcg ccgcatacac tattctcaga atgacttggt
     4021 tgagtactca ccagtcacag aaaagcatct cacggatggc atgacagtaa gagaattatg
     4081 cagtgctgcc ataaccatga gtgataacac tgcggccaac ttacttctgg caacgatcgg
     4141 aggaccgaag gagctaaccg cttttttgca caacatgggg gatcatgtaa ctcgccttga
     4201 tcgttgggaa ccggagctga atgaagccat accaaacgac gagcgtgaca ccacgatgcc
     4261 tgtagcaatg gcaacaacgt tgcgcaaact attaactggc gaactactta ctctagcttc
     4321 ccggcaacaa ttaatagact ggatggaggc ggataaagtt gcaggatcac ttctgcgctc
     4381 ggccctcccg gctggctggt ttattgctga taaatctgga gccggtgagc gtgggtctcg
     4441 cggtatcatt gcagcactgg ggccagatgg taagccctcc cgcatcgtag ttatctacac
     4501 gacggggagt caggcaacta tggatgaacg aaatagacag atcgctgaga taggtgcctc
     4561 actgattaag cattggtaag tgaccaaaca ggaaaaaacc gcccttaaca tggcccgctt
     4621 tatcagaagc cagacattaa cgcttctgga gaaactcaac gagctggacg cggatgaaca
     4681 ggcagacatc tgtgaatcgc ttcacgacca cgctgatgag ctttaccgca gctgcctcgc
     4741 gcgtttcggt gatgacggtg aaaacctctg atgagggccc aaatgtaatc acctggctca
     4801 ccttcgggtg ggcctttctg cgttgctggc gtttttccat aggctccgcc cccctgacga
     4861 gcatcacaaa aatcgatgct caagtcagag gtggcgaaac ccgacaggac tataaagata
     4921 ccaggcgttt ccccctggaa gctccctcgt gcgctctcct gttccgaccc tgccgcttac
     4981 cggatacctg tccgcctttc tcccttcggg aagcgtggcg ctttctcata gctcacgctg
     5041 taggtatctc agttcggtgt aggtcgttcg ctccaagctg ggctgtgtgc acgaaccccc
     5101 cgttcagccc gaccgctgcg ccttatccgg taactatcgt cttgagtcca accaggtaag
     5161 acacgactta tcgccactgg cagcagccac tggtaacagg attagcagag cgaggtatgt
     5221 aggcggtgct acagagttct tgaagtggtg gcctaactac ggctacacta gaagaacagt
     5281 atttggtatc tgcgctctgc tgaagccagt tacctcggaa aaagagttgg tagctcttga
     5341 tccggcaaac aaaccaccgc tggtagcggt ggtttttttg tttgcaagca gcagattacg
     5401 cgcagaaaaa aaggatctca agaagatcct ttgattttct accgaagaaa ggcccacccg
     5461 tgaaggtgag ccagtgagtt gattgcagtc cagttacgct ggagtcaagc gcggccgcgg
     5521 cggtctcggc attcctgctg aa
//
