Features (pLannotate 1.2.2; 14 found; start..end, strand, type, name):
    111..128     +  protein_bind   UAS (fragment): upstream activating sequence mediating Gal4-dependent induction Gal4
    152..251     +  promoter       HIS3 promoter (fragment): S. cerevisiae HIS3
    252..968     +  CDS            yeGFP: yeast-enhanced green fluorescent protein codons optimized for translation in S. cerevisiae and C. albicans
   1043..1222    +  terminator     ADH1 terminator: S. cerevisiae ADH1; transcription terminator for the S. cerevisiae alcohol dehydrogenase 1 (ADH1) gene
   1351..1473    +  CDS            YGF2_YEAST (fragment): Protein uncertain: Swiss-Prot protein existence level 5. From Saccharomyces cerevisiae (strain ATCC 204508 / S288c) (Baker's yeast).
   1524..2027    +  misc_feature   CEN/ARS: S. cerevisiae CEN6 centromere fused to an autonomously replicating sequence
   2107..3463    -  gene           kanMX: yeast selectable marker conferring kanamycin resistance (Wach et al., 1994)
   3596..3627    +  terminator     tonB terminator: bidirectional E. coli tonB-P14 transcription terminator
   3628..3730    +  promoter       cat promoter: promoter of the E. coli cat gene encoding chloramphenicol acetyltransferase
   3731..4591    +  CDS            AmpR: β-lactamase; bla; confers resistance to ampicillin, carbenicillin, and related antibiotics
   4592..4783    +  CDS            rop: Rop protein, which maintains plasmids at low copy number; rop
   4807..4834    +  terminator     T7Te terminator: phage T7 early transcription terminator
   4846..5433    -  rep_origin     ori: high-copy-number ColE1/pMB1/pBR322/pUC origin of replication
   5455..5484    -  terminator     T3Te terminator: phage T3 early transcription terminator
>Addgene plasmid #163466 | RCP83 | addgene full sequence | sequence record 322582 | Addgene NGS Result
ATTCCTGCTGAACCGCTCTTCCGATCTGGCCATTACGGCCAAGCCGGACAGGCAGCGACAGCCCTGACAG
ACACGGAAGACTCTCCTCCGTCCTCGTCTTCACCGGTCGCGGAAGACTCTCCTCCGTGTGCCTACAGCCG
CACGGCGCGCCATTGGCATTATCACATAATGAATTATACATTATATAAAGTAATGTGATTTCTTCGAAGA
ATATACTAAAAAATGAGCAGGCAAGATAAACGAAGGCAAAGATGTCTAAAGGTGAAGAATTATTCACTGG
TGTTGTCCCAATTTTGGTTGAATTAGATGGTGATGTTAATGGTCACAAATTTTCTGTCTCCGGTGAAGGT
GAAGGTGATGCTACTTACGGTAAATTGACCTTAAAATTGATTTGTACTACTGGTAAATTGCCAGTTCCAT
GGCCAACCTTAGTCACTACTTTAGGTTATGGTTTGCAATGTTTTGCTAGATACCCAGATCATATGAAACA
ACATGACTTTTTCAAGTCTGCCATGCCAGAAGGTTATGTTCAAGAAAGAACTATTTTTTTCAAAGATGAC
GGTAACTACAAGACCAGAGCTGAAGTCAAGTTTGAAGGTGATACCTTAGTTAATAGAATCGAATTAAAAG
GTATTGATTTTAAAGAAGATGGTAACATTTTAGGTCACAAATTGGAATACAACTATAACTCTCACAATGT
TTACATCACTGCTGACAAACAAAAGAATGGTATCAAAGCTAACTTCAAAATTAGACACAACATTGAAGAT
GGTGGTGTTCAATTAGCTGACCATTATCAACAAAATACTCCAATTGGTGATGGTCCAGTCTTGTTACCAG
ACAACCATTACTTATCCTATCAATCTGCCTTATCCAAAGATCCAAACGAAAAGAGAGACCACATGGTCTT
GTTAGAATTTGTTACTGCTGCTGGTATTACCCATGGTATGGATGAATTGTACAAATAACCTGCAGGCTAC
AGCATGGGAGATACTTAGATCGGAAGAGCGTCGTGTAGGGAAAGAGTGTGGCCTAATTGGCCGCGAATTT
CTTATGATTTATGATTTTTATTATTAAATAAGTTATAAAAAAAATAAGTGTATACAAATTTTAAAGTGAC
TCTTAGGTTTTAAAACGAAAATTCTTATTCTTGAGTAACTCTTTCCTGTAGGTCAGGTTGCTTTCTCAGG
TATAGTATGAGGTCGCTCTTATTGACCACACCACAGAAGACGGGAGACACTAGCACACAACTTTACCAGG
CAAGGTATTTGACGCTAGCATGTGTCCAATTCAGTGTCATTTATGATTTTTTGTAGTAGGATATAAATAT
ATACAGCGCTCCAAATAGTGCGGTTGCCCCAAAAACACCACGGAACCTCATCTGTTCTCGTACTTTGTTG
TGACAAAGTAGCTCACTGCCTTATTATCACATTTTCATTATGCAACGCTTCGGAAAATACGATGTTGAAA
ATGGATCCGGTTCCGCGCACATTTCCCCGAAAAGTGCCACCTGGGTCCTTTTCATCACGTGCTATAAAAA
TAATTATAATTTAAATTTTTTAATATAAATATATAAATTAAAAATAGAAAGTAAAAAAAGAAATTAAAGA
AAAAATAGTTTTTGTTTTCCGAAGATGTAAAAGACTCTAGGGGGATCGCCAACAAATACTACCTTTTATC
TTGCTCTTCCTGCTCTCAGGTATTAATGCCGAATTGTTTCATCTTGTCTGTGTAGAAGACCACACACGAA
AATCCTGTGATTTTACATTTTACTTATCGTTAATCGAATGTATATCTATTTAATCTGCTTTTCTTGTCTA
ATAAATATATATGTAAAGTACGCTTTTTGTTGAAATTTTTTAAACCTTTGTTTATTTTTTTTTCTTCATT
CCGTAACTCTTCTACCTTCTTTATTTACTTTCTAAAATCCAAATACAAAACATAAAAATAAATAAACACA
GAGTAAATTCCCAAATTATTCCATCATTAAAAGATACGAGGCGCGTGTAAGTTACAGGCAAGCGATCCGG
GTACCCTCGCATGCATTAAGGGTTCTCGAGAGCTCGTTTTCGACACTGGATGGCGGCGTTAGTATCGAAT
CGACAGCAGTATAGCGACCAGCATTCACATACGATTGACGCATGATATTACTTTCTGCGCACTTAACTTC
GCATCTGGGCAGATGATGTCGAGGCGAAAAAAAATATAAATCACGCTAACATTTGATTAAAATAGAACAA
CTACAATATAAAAAAACTATACAAATGACAAGTTCTTGAAAACAAGAATCTTTTTATTGTCAGTACTGAT
TAGAAAAACTCATCGAGCATCAAATGAAACTGCAATTTATTCATATCAGGATTATCAATACCATATTTTT
GAAAAAGCCGTTTCTGTAATGAAGGAGAAAACTCACCGAGGCAGTTCCATAGGATGGCAAGATCCTGGTA
TCGGTCTGCGATTCCGACTCGTCCAACATCAATACAACCTATTAATTTCCCCTCGTCAAAAATAAGGTTA
TCAAGTGAGAAATCACCATGAGTGACGACTGAATCCGGTGAGAATGGCAAAAGCTTATGCATTTCTTTCC
AGACTTGTTCAACAGGCCAGCCATTACGCTCGTCATCAAAATCACTCGCATCAACCAAACCGTTATTCAT
TCGTGATTGCGCCTGAGCGAGACGAAATACGCGATCGCTGTTAAAAGGACAATTACAAACAGGAATCGAA
TGCAACCGGCGCAGGAACACTGCCAGCGCATCAACAATATTTTCACCTGAATCAGGATATTCTTCTAATA
CCTGGAATGCTGTTTTGCCGGGGATCGCAGTGGTGAGTAACCATGCATCATCAGGAGTACGGATAAAATG
CTTGATGGTCGGAAGAGGCATAAATTCCGTCAGCCAGTTTAGTCTGACCATCTCATCTGTAACATCATTG
GCAACGCTACCTTTGCCATGTTTCAGAAACAACTCTGGCGCATCGGGCTTCCCATACAATCGATAGATTG
TCGCACCTGATTGCCCGACATTATCGCGAGCCCATTTATACCCATATAAATCAGCATCCATGTTGGAATT
TAATCGCGGCCTCGAAACGTGAGTCTTTTCCTTACCCATGGTTGTTTATGTTCGGATGTGATGTGAGAAC
TGTATCCTAGCAAGATTTTAAAAGGAAGTATATGAAAGAAGAACCTCAGTGGCAAATCCTAACCTTTTAT
ATTTCTCTACAGGGGCGCGGCGTGGGGACAATTCAACGCGTCTGTGAGGGGAGCGTTTCCCTGCTCGCAG
GTCTGCAGCGAGGAGCCGTAATTTTTGCTTCGCGCCGTGCGGCCATCAAAATGTATGGATGCAAATGATT
ATACATGGGGATGTATGGGCTAAATGTACGGGCGACAGTCACATCATGCCCCTGAGCTGCGCACGTCAAG
ACTGTCAAGGAGGGTATTCTGGGCCTCCATGTCGCTGGCCGGGTGACCCGGCGGGGACGAGGCAAGCTAA
ACAGATCTCTAGACCTATCTAATCTAGCGCGACGTCTTTAATTAAGCGGCCGCCATCACTGACCATTTAA
ATCATACCTGACCTCCATAGCAGAAAGTCAAAAGCCTCCGACCGGAGGCTTTTGACTTGATCGGCACGTA
AGAGGTTCCAACTTTCACCATAATGAAATAAGATCACTACCGGGCGTATTTTTTGAGTTATCGAGATTTT
CAGGAGCTAAGGAAGCTAAAATGAGTATTCAACATTTCCGTGTCGCCCTTATTCCCTTTTTTGCGGCATT
TTGCCTTCCTGTTTTTGCTCACCCAGAAACGCTGGTGAAAGTAAAAGATGCTGAAGATCAGTTGGGTGCA
CGAGTGGGTTACATCGAACTGGATCTCAACAGCGGTAAGATCCTTGAGAGTTTACGCCCCGAAGAACGTT
TTCCAATGATGAGCACTTTTAAAGTTCTGCTATGTGGCGCGGTATTATCCCGTATTGACGCCGGGCAAGA
GCAACTCGGTCGCCGCATACACTATTCTCAGAATGACTTGGTTGAGTACTCACCAGTCACAGAAAAGCAT
CTCACGGATGGCATGACAGTAAGAGAATTATGCAGTGCTGCCATAACCATGAGTGATAACACTGCGGCCA
ACTTACTTCTGGCAACGATCGGAGGACCGAAGGAGCTAACCGCTTTTTTGCACAACATGGGGGATCATGT
AACTCGCCTTGATCGTTGGGAACCGGAGCTGAATGAAGCCATACCAAACGACGAGCGTGACACCACGATG
CCTGTAGCAATGGCAACAACGTTGCGCAAACTATTAACTGGCGAACTACTTACTCTAGCTTCCCGGCAAC
AATTAATAGACTGGATGGAGGCGGATAAAGTTGCAGGATCACTTCTGCGCTCGGCCCTCCCGGCTGGCTG
GTTTATTGCTGATAAATCTGGAGCCGGTGAGCGTGGGTCTCGCGGTATCATTGCAGCACTGGGGCCAGAT
GGTAAGCCCTCCCGCATCGTAGTTATCTACACGACGGGGAGTCAGGCAACTATGGATGAACGAAATAGAC
AGATCGCTGAGATAGGTGCCTCACTGATTAAGCATTGGTAAGTGACCAAACAGGAAAAAACCGCCCTTAA
CATGGCCCGCTTTATCAGAAGCCAGACATTAACGCTTCTGGAGAAACTCAACGAGCTGGACGCGGATGAA
CAGGCAGACATCTGTGAATCGCTTCACGACCACGCTGATGAGCTTTACCGCAGCTGCCTCGCGCGTTTCG
GTGATGACGGTGAAAACCTCTGATGAGGGCCCAAATGTAATCACCTGGCTCACCTTCGGGTGGGCCTTTC
TGCGTTGCTGGCGTTTTTCCATAGGCTCCGCCCCCCTGACGAGCATCACAAAAATCGATGCTCAAGTCAG
AGGTGGCGAAACCCGACAGGACTATAAAGATACCAGGCGTTTCCCCCTGGAAGCTCCCTCGTGCGCTCTC
CTGTTCCGACCCTGCCGCTTACCGGATACCTGTCCGCCTTTCTCCCTTCGGGAAGCGTGGCGCTTTCTCA
TAGCTCACGCTGTAGGTATCTCAGTTCGGTGTAGGTCGTTCGCTCCAAGCTGGGCTGTGTGCACGAACCC
CCCGTTCAGCCCGACCGCTGCGCCTTATCCGGTAACTATCGTCTTGAGTCCAACCAGGTAAGACACGACT
TATCGCCACTGGCAGCAGCCACTGGTAACAGGATTAGCAGAGCGAGGTATGTAGGCGGTGCTACAGAGTT
CTTGAAGTGGTGGCCTAACTACGGCTACACTAGAAGAACAGTATTTGGTATCTGCGCTCTGCTGAAGCCA
GTTACCTCGGAAAAAGAGTTGGTAGCTCTTGATCCGGCAAACAAACCACCGCTGGTAGCGGTGGTTTTTT
TGTTTGCAAGCAGCAGATTACGCGCAGAAAAAAAGGATCTCAAGAAGATCCTTTGATTTTCTACCGAAGA
AAGGCCCACCCGTGAAGGTGAGCCAGTGAGTTGATTGCAGTCCAGTTACGCTGGAGTCAAGCGCGGCCGC
GGCGGTCTCGGC
